>Addgene plasmid #56413 | mTagGFP2-Clathrin-15 | depositor partial sequence | sequence record 87306 | insert sequence
GACGTCAGATCCGCTAGCGCTACCGGTCGCCACCATGAGCGGGGGCGAGGAGCTGTTCGCCGGCATCGTG
CCCGTGCTGATCGAGCTGGACGGCGACGTGCACGGCCACAAGTTCAGCGTGCGCGGCGAGGGCGAGGGCG
ACGCCGACTACGGCAAGCTGGAGATCAAGTTCATCTGCACCACCGGCAAGCTGCCCGTGCCCTGGCCCAC
CCTGGTGACCACCCTCTGCTACGGCATCCAGTGCTTCGCCCGCTACCCCGAGCACATGAAGATGAACGAC
TTCTTCAAGAGCGCCATGCCCGAGGGCTACATCCAGGAGCGCACCATCCAGTTCCAGGACGACGGCAAGT
ACAAGACCCGCGGCGAGGTGAAGTTCGAGGGCGACACCCTGGTGAACCGCATCGAGCTGAAGGGCAAGGA
CTTCAAGGAGGACGGCAACATCCTGGGCCACAAGCTGGAGTACAGCTTCAACAGCCACAACGTGTACATC
CGCCCCGACAAGGCCAACAACGGCCTGGAGGCTAACTTCAAGACCCGCCACAACATCGAGGGCGGCGGCG
TGCAGCTGGCCGACCACTACCAGACCAACGTGCCCCTGGGCGACGGCCCCGTGCTGATCCCCATCAACCA
CTACCTGAGCACTCAGACCAAGATCAGCAAGGACCGCAACGAGGCCCGCGACCACATGGTGCTCCTGGAG
TCCTTCAGCGCCTGCTGCCACACCCACGGCATGGACGAGCTGTACAGGTCCGGACTCAGATCTCGAGCTC
AAGCTTCGAATTCTGCAGTCGACATGGCTGATGACTTTGGCTTCTTCTCGTCGTCGGAGAGTGGTGCCCC
GGAGGCGGCGGAGGAGGACCCGGCGGCCGCCTTCCTGGCCCAGCAGGAGAGCGAGATTGCAGGCATAGAG
AACGACGAGGGCTTCGGGGCACCTGCCGGCAGCCATGCGGCCCCCGCACAGCCGGGCCCCACGAGTGGGG
CTGGTTCTGAGGACATGGGGACCACAGTCAATGGAGATGTGTTTCAGGAGGCCAACGGTCCTGCTGATGG
CTACGCAGCCATTGCCCAGGCTGACAGGCTGACCCAGGAGCCTGAGAGCATCCGCAAGTGGCGAGAGGAG
CAGAGGAAACGGCTGCAAGAGCTGGATGCTGCATCTAAGGTCACGGAACAGGAATGGCGGGAGAAGGCCA
AGAAGGACCTGGAGGAGTGGAACCAGCGCCAGAGTGAACAAGTAGAGAAGAACAAGATCAACAACCGGGC
ATCCGAGGAGGCTTTCGTGAAGGAATCCAAGGAGGAGACCCCAGGCACAGAGTGGGAGAAGGTGGCCCAG
CTATGTGACTTCAACCCCAAGAGCAGCAAGCAGTGCAAAGATGTGTCCCGCCTGCGCTCGGTGCTCATGT
CCCTGAAGCAGACGCCACTGTCCCGCTAGGGATCCACCGGATCTAGATAACTGATCATAATCAGCCATAC
CACATTTT
