>Addgene plasmid #56413 | mTagGFP2-Clathrin-15 | addgene partial sequence | sequence record 116086 | SV40pA-R 5'-GAAATTTGTGATGCTATTGC-3'
AGCTGCATAACAGTTAACAACAACAATTGCATTCATTTTATGTTTCAGGTTCAGGGGGAGGTGTGGGAGG
TTTTTTAAAGCAAGTAAAACCTCTACAAATGTGGTATGGCTGATTATGATCAGTTATCTAGATCCGGTGG
ATCCCTAGCGGGACAGTGGCGTCTGCTTCAGGGACATGAGCACCGAGCGCAGGCGGGACACATCTTTGCA
CTGCTTGCTGCTCTTGGGGTTGAAGTCACATAGCTGGGCCACCTTCTCCCACTCTGTGCCTGGGGTCTCC
TCCTTGGATTCCTTCACGAAAGCCTCCTCGGATGCCCGGTTGTTGATCTTGTTCTTCTCTACTTGTTCAC
TCTGGCGCTGGTTCCACTCCTCCAGGTCCTTCTTGGCCTTCTCCCGCCATTCCTGTTCCGTGACCTTAGA
TGCAGCATCCAGCTCTTGCAGCCGTTTCCTCTGCTCCTCTCGCCACTTGCGGATGCTCTCAGGCTCCTGG
GTCAGCCTGTCAGCCTGGGCAATGGCTGCGTAGCCATCAGCAGGACCGTTGGCCTCCTGAAACACATCTC
CATTGACTGTGGTCCCCATGTCCTCAGAACCAGCCCCACTCGTGGGGCCCGGCTGTGCGGGGGCCGCATG
GCTGCCGGCAGGTGCCCCGAAGCCCTCGTCGTTCTCTATGCCTGCAATCTCGCTCTCCTGCTGGGCCAGG
AAGGCGGCCGCCGGGTCCTCCTCCGCCGCCTCCGGGGCACCACTCTCCGACGACGAGAAGAAGCCAAAGT
CATCAGCCATGTCGACTGCAGAATTCGAAGCTTGAGCTCGAGATCTGAGTCCGGACCTGTACAGCTCGTC
CATGCCGTGGGTGTGGCAGCAGGCGCTGAAGGACTCCAGGAGCACCATGTGGTCGCGGGCCTCGTTGCGG
TCCTTGCTGATCTTGGTCTGAGTGCTCAGGTAGTGGTTGATGGGGATCAGCAC
