[The description below was written by a language model from this plasmid's Addgene catalogue record.]
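Description:
mTagGFP2-Clathrin-15 is a mammalian expression plasmid that produces a fluorescent fusion of human clathrin light chain B (CLTB, also known as LCB) for visualising clathrin-coated structures in cells. It is built on an mTagGFP2 backbone of about 4.75 kb without the insert. It is maintained as a high-copy plasmid in E. coli under kanamycin selection, and it carries a neomycin resistance marker that allows G418 selection of transfected mammalian cells. The record does not list the origin of replication or other backbone elements individually, and no feature table is provided. The use of an SV40 polyA reverse sequencing primer suggests that an SV40 polyadenylation signal lies downstream of the insert.

Expression is driven by the CMV promoter, a strong constitutive promoter in most mammalian cell lines. The mTagGFP2 coding sequence is supplied by the backbone and sits at the N terminus of the fusion, so the clathrin light chain is joined to the C-terminal end of the fluorescent protein. The "15" in the name may refer to the linker between the two parts, but the record does not explain it, and the cloning method is listed as unknown. mTagGFP2 is a monomeric green fluorescent protein with recorded excitation and emission maxima of 483 nm and 506 nm. Because the light chain assembles with clathrin heavy chain into coats, the fusion serves as a localisation marker for clathrin vesicles. This makes the construct suitable for fluorescence microscopy of clathrin-coated pits and vesicles and of endocytic trafficking in transfected cells.
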