Addgene plasmid #56413: mTagGFP2-Clathrin-15
Purpose: Localization: Clathrin Vesicles, Excitation: 483, Emission: 506
Depositing lab: Michael Davidson.
Backbone
  Vector backbone: mTagGFP2
  Backbone size w/o insert (bp): 4750
  Vector type: Mammalian Expression
  Selectable markers: Neomycin (select with G418)
Growth in bacteria
  Bacterial resistance: Kanamycin, 50 μg/mL
  Growth temperature: 37°C
  Growth strain: DH5alpha
  Copy number: High Copy
Gene/Insert
  Gene/Insert name: Clathrin (alt name: NM_001834.2)
  Species: H. sapiens (human)
  Entrez Gene: CLTB (a.k.a. LCB)
  Promoter: CMV
  Tag / fusion protein: mTagGFP2 (N terminal on backbone)
  Cloning method: Unknown
  Sequencing primers: 5′ CMV-F; 3′ SV40pA-R
Terms and licenses: Academic/Nonprofit Terms; Industry Terms
Depositor comments: . Excitation = 483; Emission = 506
How to cite: mTagGFP2-Clathrin-15 was a gift from Michael Davidson (Addgene plasmid # 56413 ; http://n2t.net/addgene:56413 ; RRID:Addgene_56413)
